>Addgene plasmid #1246 | 5228 pG-N795 | addgene partial sequence | sequence record 39868 | M13for20
GGCGACTTTAGCTGCTTTTCAAAGGCCTGCAGGCAAGTGCACAAACAATACTTAAATAAATACTACTCAG
TAATAACCTATTTCTTAGCATTTTTGACGAAATTTGCTATTTTGTTAGAGTCTTTTACACCATTTGTCTC
CACACCTCCGCTTACATCAACACCAATAACGCCATTTAATCTAAGCGCATCACCAACATTTTCTGGCGTC
AGTCCACCAGCTAACATAAAATGTAAGCTTTCGGGGCTCTCTTGCCTTCCAACCCAGTCAGAAATCGAGT
TCCAATCCAAAAGTTCACCTGTCCCACCTGCTTCTGAATCAAACAAGGGAATAAACGAATGAGGTTTCTG
TGAAGCTGCACTGAGTAGTATGTTGCAGTCTTTTGGAAATACGAGTCTTTTAATAACTGGCAAACCGAGG
AACTCTTGGTATTCTTGCCACGACTCATCTCCATGCAGTTGGACGATATCAATGCCGTAATCATTGACCA
GAGCCAAAACATCCTCCTTAGGTTGATTACGAAACACGCCAACCAAGTATTTCGGAGTGCCTGAACTATT
TTTATATGCTTTTACAAGACTTGAAATTTTCCTTGCAATAACCGGGTCAATTGTTCTCTTTCTATTGGGC
ACACATATAATACCCAGCAAGTCAGCATCGGAATCTAGAGCACATTCTGCGGCCTCTGTGCTCTGCAAGC
CGCAAACTTTCCAGGGGGCC
