[The description below was written by a language model from this plasmid's Addgene catalogue record.]
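Description:
5228 pG-N795 is a yeast expression plasmid built on the pG1 backbone, which the record lists at about 7.4 kb without insert. It carries a glucocorticoid receptor coding sequence. The insert was placed by restriction cloning between a HindIII site at the 5′ end and a BamHI site at the 3′ end, and both sites remain intact, so the fragment can in principle be excised or replaced. In bacteria the plasmid is selected with ampicillin and is described as high copy.

The record leaves several central points unstated. These include the promoter driving the receptor, the yeast origin of replication, the yeast selectable marker and any epitope tags. The species of the receptor gene is given as not applicable, and the insert size is missing. No feature table is provided, so the plasmid's element-by-element organisation cannot be described from this entry. The "N795" in the name may denote a particular receptor form, but the record does not explain it.

The associated publication concerns the finding that reduced Hsp90 levels compromise steroid receptor action in vivo. This suggests the construct was used to express the glucocorticoid receptor in yeast, so that receptor function could serve as a readout of chaperone dependence. The depositor also cites later work on the Hsp104, Hsp70 and Hsp40 chaperone system that rescues aggregated proteins, and notes that part of the plasmid derives from another researcher's construct. The plasmid therefore suits studies of heterologous steroid receptor signalling and chaperone-assisted protein folding in yeast. Distribution is limited to academic and nonprofit users.
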