Addgene plasmid #1246: 5228 pG-N795
Depositing lab: Susan Lindquist. Depositing organization: Whitehead Institute for Biomedical Research. Publication: Reduced levels of hsp90 compromise steroid receptor action in vivo. Picard D, Khursheed B, Garabedian MJ, Fortin MG, Lindquist S, Yamamoto KR. Nature 1990 Nov 8;348(6297):166-8. 10.1038/348166a0 PubMed 2234079.
Backbone
  Vector backbone: pG1
  Backbone size w/o insert (bp): 7400
  Vector type: Yeast Expression
Growth in bacteria
  Bacterial resistance: Ampicillin, 100 μg/mL
  Growth temperature: 37°C
  Growth strain: Unknown
  Copy number: High Copy
Gene/Insert
  Gene/Insert name: Glucocorticoid receptor
  Species: n/a
  Cloning method: Restriction Enzyme; 5′ cloning site hind111 (not destroyed); 3′ cloning site BamH1 (not destroyed)
  Sequencing primers: 5′ n/a
Resource information
  A portion of this plasmid was derived from a plasmid made by: John Glover
Terms and licenses: Academic/Nonprofit Terms; Industry Terms: Not Available to Industry
Depositor comments: Additional Reference: Glover JR and Lindquist S. 1998. Hsp104, Hsp70, and Hsp40: a novel chaperone system that rescues previously aggregated proteins. Cell Jul 10;94(1):73-82.
How to cite: 5228 pG-N795 was a gift from Susan Lindquist (Addgene plasmid # 1246)
